Addgene plasmid #86103: pLacI265-Wasabi
Purpose: mWasabi reporter gene gated by temperature-sensitive LacI G265D
Depositing lab: Mikhail Shapiro. Depositing organization: California Institute of Technology. Publication: Tunable thermal bioswitches for in vivo control of microbial therapeutics. Piraner DI, Abedi MH, Moser BA, Lee-Gosselin A, Shapiro MG. Nat Chem Biol. 2017 Jan;13(1):75-80. doi: 10.1038/nchembio.2233. Epub 2016 Nov 14. PubMed 27842069.
Backbone
  Vector backbone: pETDuet-1
  Backbone manufacturer: Novagen
  Modifications to backbone: T7 Promoter #1 replaced with T7A1O4/O3 T7 Promoter #2 deleted
  Vector type: Bacterial Expression
Growth in bacteria
  Bacterial resistance: Ampicillin, 100 μg/mL
  Growth temperature: 37°C
  Growth strain: DH5alpha
  Copy number: High Copy
Gene/Insert 1
  Gene/Insert name: LacIts (alt name: Lac Repressor (Temperature Sensitive))
  Insert size (bp): 1083
  Mutation: G265D
  Promoter: pLacI
  Cloning method: Unknown
  Sequencing primers: 5′ ACTACTGGGCTGCTTCC; 3′ gttaagggcggttttttcc
Gene/Insert 2
  Gene/Insert name: mWasabi
  Insert size (bp): 756
  GenBank ID: EU024648.1
  Promoter: T7A1O4/O3
  Tag / fusion protein: 6xHis (N terminal on insert)
  Cloning method: Restriction Enzyme; 5′ cloning site BamHI (not destroyed); 3′ cloning site HindIII (destroyed during cloning)
  Sequencing primers: 5′ ATGCGTCCGGCGTAGA; 3′ CTAGTTATTGCTCAGCGGTG
Terms and licenses: Academic/Nonprofit Terms; Industry Terms: Not Available to Industry
How to cite: pLacI265-Wasabi was a gift from Mikhail Shapiro (Addgene plasmid # 86103 ; http://n2t.net/addgene:86103 ; RRID:Addgene_86103)
