[The description below was written by a language model from this plasmid's Addgene catalogue record and pLannotate feature annotations shown in this document.]
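Description:
pLacI265-Wasabi is a bacterial expression plasmid of about 5.9 kb built on the pETDuet-1 backbone and designed as a heat-responsive reporter circuit for E. coli. It replicates from a ColE1/pBR322-type origin. The feature table also annotates the rop gene and the bom mobility region, although the catalogue lists the plasmid as high copy. Selection is by ampicillin through the β-lactamase gene and its native promoter. An f1 phage origin is also carried over from the backbone, as are short tetracycline-resistance gene fragments, which are non-functional remnants.

The payload consists of two cooperating units. The first is a 1,083 bp lacI coding sequence carrying the G265D substitution, expressed from its own lacI promoter, which yields a temperature-sensitive Lac repressor. The second is the green fluorescent protein mWasabi, with an N-terminal 6xHis tag according to the catalogue. It is placed under the T7A1O4/O3 promoter, which replaced the first T7 promoter of pETDuet-1; the second T7 promoter was deleted. The two lac operator sites annotated just upstream of the mWasabi reading frame are consistent with this operator-bearing promoter. An S-tag fragment and the T7 terminator from the backbone lie downstream of the reporter. As the stated purpose describes, the mutant repressor gates reporter expression: binding at the operators should keep mWasabi silent at permissive temperatures, while heating should inactivate the repressor and allow transcription and green fluorescence. The construct serves to characterise LacI G265D as a thermal bioswitch, in work aimed at temperature-based control of engineered microbial therapeutics.
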