Features (pLannotate 1.2.2; 18 found; start..end, strand, type, name):
      1..708     +  CDS            mWasabi: mWasabi is a basic (constitutively fluorescent) green fluorescent protein published in 2008, derived from Clavularia sp.. It has high acid sensitivity.
    727..768     +  CDS            S-Tag (fragment): affinity and epitope tag derived from pancreatic ribonuclease A
    798..815     +  CDS            SET1 (fragment): solubility-enhancement tag derived from T7 phage gene 10B
    823..870     +  terminator     T7 terminator: transcription terminator for bacteriophage T7 RNA polymerase
    907..1362    +  rep_origin     f1 ori (sequence partly withheld): f1 bacteriophage origin of replication; arrow indicates direction of (+) strand synthesis
   1477..2337    -  CDS            AmpR: β-lactamase; bla; confers resistance to ampicillin, carbenicillin, and related antibiotics
   2338..2430    -  promoter       AmpR promoter: bla
   2511..3099    +  rep_origin     ori: high-copy-number ColE1/pMB1/pBR322/pUC origin of replication
   3285..3424    -  misc_feature   bom: basis of mobility region from pBR322
   3526..3717    -  CDS            rop: Rop protein, which maintains plasmids at low copy number; rop
   3734..4114    +  CDS            YPB1_ECOLX: Protein predicted: Swiss-Prot protein existence level 4. From Escherichia coli.
   4176..4240    -  CDS            TcR (fragment): tetracycline efflux protein; tet; confers resistance to tetracycline
   4255..4276    -  protein_bind   CAP binding site: CAP binding activates transcription in the presence of cAMP. E. coli catabolite activator protein
   4289..5371    -  CDS            lacI: lac repressor; lacI; The lac repressor binds to the lac operator to inhibit transcription in E. coli. This inhibition can be relieved by adding lactose or isopropyl-β-D-thiogalactopyranoside (IPTG).
   5372..5449    -  promoter       lacI promoter: lacI
   5457..5736    -  CDS            TcR (fragment): tetracycline efflux protein; tet; confers resistance to tetracycline
   5771..5787    +  protein_bind   lac operator: The lac repressor binds to the lac operator to inhibit transcription in E. coli. This inhibition can be relieved by adding lactose or isopropyl-β-D-thiogalactopyranoside (IPTG). lac repressor encoded by lacI
   5804..5820    +  protein_bind   lac operator: The lac repressor binds to the lac operator to inhibit transcription in E. coli. This inhibition can be relieved by adding lactose or isopropyl-β-D-thiogalactopyranoside (IPTG). lac repressor encoded by lacI
>Addgene plasmid #86103 | pLacI265-Wasabi | addgene full sequence | sequence record 173062 | Addgene NGS Result
ATGGTGAGCAAGGGCGAGGAGACCACAATGGGCGTAATCAAGCCCGACATGAAGATCAAGCTGAAGATGG
AGGGCAACGTGAATGGCCACGCCTTCGTGATCGAGGGCGAGGGCGAGGGCAAGCCCTACGACGGCACCAA
CACCATCAACCTGGAGGTGAAGGAGGGAGCCCCCCTGCCCTTCTCCTACGACATTCTGACCACCGCGTTC
AGTTACGGCAACAGGGCCTTCACCAAGTACCCCGACGACATCCCCAACTACTTCAAGCAGTCCTTCCCCG
AGGGCTACTCTTGGGAGCGCACCATGACCTTCGAGGACAAGGGCATCGTGAAGGTGAAGTCCGACATCTC
CATGGAGGAGGACTCCTTCATCTACGAGATACACCTCAAGGGCGAGAACTTCCCCCCCAACGGCCCCGTG
ATGCAGAAGGAGACCACCGGCTGGGACGCCTCCACCGAGAGGATGTACGTGCGCGACGGCGTGCTGAAGG
GCGACGTCAAGATGAAGCTGCTGCTGGAGGGCGGCGGCCACCACCGCGTTGACTTCAAGACCATCTACAG
GGCCAAGAAGGCGGTGAAGCTGCCCGACTATCACTTTGTGGACCACCGCATCGAGATCCTGAACCACGAC
AAGGACTACAACAAGGTGACCGTTTACGAGATCGCCGTGGCCCGCAACTCCACCGACGGCATGGACGAGC
TGTACAAGGGCTGACTCGAGTCTGGTAAAGAAACCGCTGCTGCGAAATTTGAACGCCAGCACATGGACTC
GTCTACTAGCGCAGCTTAATTAACCTAGGCTGCTGCCACCGCTGAGCAATAACTAGCATAACCCCTTGGG
GCCTCTAAACGGGTCTTGAGGGGTTTTTTGCTGAAAGGAGGAACTATATCCGGATTGGCGAATGGG
[124 nt withheld, positions 907-1030]
C
[91 nt withheld, positions 1032-1122]
A
[49 nt withheld, positions 1124-1172]
CCTTTGACGTTGGAGTCCACGTTCTTT
[37 nt withheld, positions 1200-1236]
ACCCTATCTCGGTCTATTCTTTTGATTTATAAGGGATTTTGCCGATTTCGGCCTATTGGTTAAAAAATGA
GCTGATTTAACAAAAATTTAACGCGAATTTTAACAAAATATTAACGTTTACAATTTCTGGCGGCACGATG
GCATGAGATTATCAAAAAGGATCTTCACCTAGATCCTTTTAAATTAAAAATGAAGTTTTAAATCAATCTA
AAGTATATATGAGTAAACTTGGTCTGACAGTTACCAATGCTTAATCAGTGAGGCACCTATCTCAGCGATC
TGTCTATTTCGTTCATCCATAGTTGCCTGACTCCCCGTCGTGTAGATAACTACGATACGGGAGGGCTTAC
CATCTGGCCCCAGTGCTGCAATGATACCGCGAGACCCACGCTCACCGGCTCCAGATTTATCAGCAATAAA
CCAGCCAGCCGGAAGGGCCGAGCGCAGAAGTGGTCCTGCAACTTTATCCGCCTCCATCCAGTCTATTAAT
TGTTGCCGGGAAGCTAGAGTAAGTAGTTCGCCAGTTAATAGTTTGCGCAACGTTGTTGCCATTGCTACAG
GCATCGTGGTGTCACGCTCGTCGTTTGGTATGGCTTCATTCAGCTCCGGTTCCCAACGATCAAGGCGAGT
TACATGATCCCCCATGTTGTGCAAAAAAGCGGTTAGCTCCTTCGGTCCTCCGATCGTTGTCAGAAGTAAG
TTGGCCGCAGTGTTATCACTCATGGTTATGGCAGCACTGCATAATTCTCTTACTGTCATGCCATCCGTAA
GATGCTTTTCTGTGACTGGTGAGTACTCAACCAAGTCATTCTGAGAATAGTGTATGCGGCGACCGAGTTG
CTCTTGCCCGGCGTCAATACGGGATAATACCGCGCCACATAGCAGAACTTTAAAAGTGCTCATCATTGGA
AAACGTTCTTCGGGGCGAAAACTCTCAAGGATCTTACCGCTGTTGAGATCCAGTTCGATGTAACCCACTC
GTGCACCCAACTGATCTTCAGCATCTTTTACTTTCACCAGCGTTTCTGGGTGAGCAAAAACAGGAAGGCA
AAATGCCGCAAAAAAGGGAATAAGGGCGACACGGAAATGTTGAATACTCATACTCTTCCTTTTTCAATCA
TGATTGAAGCATTTATCAGGGTTATTGTCTCATGAGCGGATACATATTTGAATGTATTTAGAAAAATAAA
CAAATAGGTCATGACCAAAATCCCTTAACGTGAGTTTTCGTTCCACTGAGCGTCAGACCCCGTAGAAAAG
ATCAAAGGATCTTCTTGAGATCCTTTTTTTCTGCGCGTAATCTGCTGCTTGCAAACAAAAAAACCACCGC
TACCAGCGGTGGTTTGTTTGCCGGATCAAGAGCTACCAACTCTTTTTCCGAAGGTAACTGGCTTCAGCAG
AGCGCAGATACCAAATACTGTCCTTCTAGTGTAGCCGTAGTTAGGCCACCACTTCAAGAACTCTGTAGCA
CCGCCTACATACCTCGCTCTGCTAATCCTGTTACCAGTGGCTGCTGCCAGTGGCGATAAGTCGTGTCTTA
CCGGGTTGGACTCAAGACGATAGTTACCGGATAAGGCGCAGCGGTCGGGCTGAACGGGGGGTTCGTGCAC
ACAGCCCAGCTTGGAGCGAACGACCTACACCGAACTGAGATACCTACAGCGTGAGCTATGAGAAAGCGCC
ACGCTTCCCGAAGGGAGAAAGGCGGACAGGTATCCGGTAAGCGGCAGGGTCGGAACAGGAGAGCGCACGA
GGGAGCTTCCAGGGGGAAACGCCTGGTATCTTTATAGTCCTGTCGGGTTTCGCCACCTCTGACTTGAGCG
TCGATTTTTGTGATGCTCGTCAGGGGGGCGGAGCCTATGGAAAAACGCCAGCAACGCGGCCTTTTTACGG
TTCCTGGCCTTTTGCTGGCCTTTTGCTCACATGTTCTTTCCTGCGTTATCCCCTGATTCTGTGGATAACC
GTATTACCGCCTTTGAGTGAGCTGATACCGCTCGCCGCAGCCGAACGACCGAGCGCAGCGAGTCAGTGAG
CGAGGAAGCGGAAGAGCGCCTGATGCGGTATTTTCTCCTTACGCATCTGTGCGGTATTTCACACCGCAAT
GGTGCACTCTCAGTACAATCTGCTCTGATGCCGCATAGTTAAGCCAGTATACACTCCGCTATCGCTACGT
GACTGGGTCATGGCTGCGCCCCGACACCCGCCAACACCCGCTGACGCGCCCTGACGGGCTTGTCTGCTCC
CGGCATCCGCTTACAGACAAGCTGTGACCGTCTCCGGGAGCTGCATGTGTCAGAGGTTTTCACCGTCATC
ACCGAAACGCGCGAGGCAGCTGCGGTAAAGCTCATCAGCGTGGTCGTGAAGCGATTCACAGATGTCTGCC
TGTTCATCCGCGTCCAGCTCGTTGAGTTTCTCCAGAAGCGTTAATGTCTGGCTTCTGATAAAGCGGGCCA
TGTTAAGGGCGGTTTTTTCCTGTTTGGTCACTGATGCCTCCGTGTAAGGGGGATTTCTGTTCATGGGGGT
AATGATACCGATGAAACGAGAGAGGATGCTCACGATACGGGTTACTGATGATGAACATGCCCGGTTACTG
GAACGTTGTGAGGGTAAACAACTGGCGGTATGGATGCGGCGGGACCAGAGAAAAATCACTCAGGGTCAAT
GCCAGCGCTTCGTTAATACAGATGTAGGTGTTCCACAGGGTAGCCAGCAGCATCCTGCGATGCAGATCCG
GAACATAATGGTGCAGGGCGCTGACTTCCGCGTTTCCAGACTTTACGAAACACGGAAACCGAAGACCATT
CATGTTGTTGCTCAGGTCGCAGACGTTTTGCAGCAGCAGTCGCTTCACGTTCGCTCGCGTATCGGTGATT
CATTCTGCTAACCAGTAAGGCAACCCCGCCAGCCTAGCCGGGTCCTCAACGACAGGAGCACGATCATGCT
AGTCATGCCCCGCGCCCACCGGAAGGAGCTGACTGGGTTGAAGGCTCTCAAGGGCATCGGTCGAGATCCC
GGTGCCTAATGAGTGAGCTAACTTACATTAATTGCGTTGCGCTCACTGCCCGCTTTCCAGTCGGGAAACC
TGTCGTGCCAGCTGCATTAATGAATCGGCCAACGCGCGGGGAGAGGCGGTTTGCGTATTGGGCGCCAGGG
TGGTTTTTCTTTTCACCAGTGAGACGGGCAACAGCTGATTGCCCTTCACCGCCTGGCCCTGAGAGAGTTG
CAGCAAGCGGTCCACGCTGGTTTGCCCCAGCAGGCGAAAATCCTGTTTGATGGTGGTTAACGGCGGGATA
TAACATGAGCTGTCTTCGGTATCGTCGTATCCCACTACCGAGATGTCCGCATCAACGCGCAGCCCGGACT
CGGTAATGGCGCGCATTGCGCCCAGCGCCATCTGATCGTTGGCAACCAGCATCGCAGTGGGAACGATGCC
CTCATTCAGCATTTGCATGGTTTGTTGAAAACCGGACATGGCACTCCAGTCGCCTTCCCGTTCCGCTATC
GGCTGAATTTGATTGCGAGTGAGATATTTATGCCAACCAGCCAGACGCAGACGCGCCGAGACAGAACTTA
ATGGGCCCGCTAACAGCGCGATTTGCTGGTGACCCAATGCGACCAGATGCTCCACGCCCAGTCGCGTACC
GTCTTCATGGGAGAAAATAATACTGTTGATGGGTGTCTGGTCAGAGACATCAAGAAATAACGCCGGAACA
TTAGTGCAGGCAGCTTCCACAGCAATGGCATCCTGGTCATCCAGCGGATAGTTAATGATCAGCCCACTGA
CGCGTTGCGCGAGAAGATTGTGCACCGCCGCTTTACAGGCTTCGACGCCGCTTCGTTCTACCATCGACAC
CACCACGCTGGCACCCAGTTGATCGGCGCGAGATTTAATCGCCGCGACAATTTGCGACGGCGCGTGCAGG
GCCAGACTGGAGGTGGCAACGCCAATCAGCAACGACTGTTTGCCCGCCAGTTGTTGTGCCACGCGGTTGG
GAATGTAATTCAGCTCCGCCATCGCCGCTTCCACTTTTTCCCGCGTTTTCGCAGAAACGTGGCTGGCCTG
GTTCACCACGCGGGAAACGGTCTGATAAGAGACACCGGCATACTCTGCGACATCGTATAACGTTACTGGT
TTCACATTCACCACCCTGAATTGACTCTCTTCCGGGCGCTATCATGCCATACCGCGAAAGGTTTTGCGCC
ATTCGATGGTGTCCGGGATCTCGACGCTCTCCCTTATGCGACTCCTGCATTAGGAAGCAGCCCAGTAGTA
GGTTGAGGCCGTTGAGCACCGCCGCCGCAAGGAATGGTGCATGCAAGGAGATGGCGCCCAACAGTCCCCC
GGCCACGGGGCCTGCCACCATACCCACGCCGAAACAAGCGCTCATGAGCCCGAAGTGGCGAGCCCGATCT
TCCCCATCGGTGATGTCGGCGATATAGGCGCCAGCAACCGCACCTGTGGCGCCGGTGATGCCGGCCACGA
TGCGTCCGGCGTAGAGGATCGAGCTCGAGAAAATTTATCAAAAAGAGTGTTGACTTGTGAGCGGATAACA
ATGATACTTAGATTCAATTGTGAGCGGATAACAATTTCACACAGAATTCATTAAAGAGGAGAAATTAACC
ATGGGCAGCAGCCATCACCATCATCACCACAGCCAGGATCCA
